>Addgene plasmid #77539 | MLKL gRNA (BRDN0001148608) | addgene full sequence | sequence record 187956 | Addgene Assembled Sequence
CCCGGGTGCAAAGATGGATAAAGTTTTAAACAGAGAGGAATCTTTGCAGCTAATGGACCTTCTAGGTCTT
GAAAGGAGTGGGAATTGGCTCCGGTGCCCGTCAGTGGGCAGAGCGCACATCGCCCACAGTCCCCGAGAAG
TTGGGGGGAGGGGTCGGCAATTGATCCGGTGCCTAGAGAAGGTGGCGCGGGGTAAACTGGGAAAGTGATG
TCGTGTACTGGCTCCGCCTTTTTCCCGAGGGTGGGGGAGAACCGTATATAAGTGCAGTAGTCGCCGTGAA
CGTTCTTTTTCGCAACGGGTTTGCCGCCAGAACACAGGTAAGTGCCGTGTGTGGTTCCCGCGGGCCTGGC
CTCTTTACGGGTTATGGCCCTTGCGTGCCTTGAATTACTTCCACCTGGCTGCAGTACGTGATTCTTGATC
CCGAGCTTCGGGTTGGAAGTGGGTGGGAGAGTTCGAGGCCTTGCGCTTAAGGAGCCCCTTCGCCTCGTGC
TTGAGTTGAGGCCTGGCCTGGGCGCTGGGGCCGCCGCGTGCGAATCTGGTGGCACCTTCGCGCCTGTCTC
GCTGCTTTCGATAAGTCTCTAGCCATTTAAAATTTTTGATGACCTGCTGCGACGCTTTTTTTCTGGCAAG
ATAGTCTTGTAAATGCGGGCCAAGATCTGCACACTGGTATTTCGGTTTTTGGGGCCGCGGGCGGCGACGG
GGCCCGTGCGTCCCAGCGCACATGTTCGGCGAGGCGGGGCCTGCGAGCGCGGCCACCGAGAATCGGACGG
GGGTAGTCTCAAGCTGGCCGGCCTGCTCTGGTGCCTGGCCTCGCGCCGCCGTGTATCGCCCCGCCCTGGG
CGGCAAGGCTGGCCCGGTCGGCACCAGTTGCGTGAGCGGAAAGATGGCCGCTTCCCGGCCCTGCTGCAGG
GAGCTCAAAATGGAGGACGCGGCGCTCGGGAGAGCGGGCGGGTGAGTCACCCACACAAAGGAAAAGGGCC
TTTCCGTCCTCAGCCGTCGCTTCATGTGACTCCACGGAGTACCGGGCGCCGTCCAGGCACCTCGATTAGT
TCTCGAGCTTTTGGAGTACGTCGTCTTTAGGTTGGGGGGAGGGGTTTTATGCGATGGAGTTTCCCCACAC
TGAGTGGGTGGAGACTGAAGTTAGGCCAGCTTGGCACTTGATGTAATTCTCCTTGGAATTTGCCCTTTTT
GAGTTTGGATCTTGGTTCATTCTCAAGCCTCAGACAGTGGTTCAAAGTTTTTTTCTTCCATTTCAGGTGT
CGTGACGTACGGCCACCATGACCGAGTACAAGCCCACGGTGCGCCTCGCCACCCGCGACGACGTCCCCAG
GGCCGTACGCACCCTCGCCGCCGCGTTCGCCGACTACCCCGCCACGCGCCACACCGTCGATCCGGACCGC
CACATCGAGCGGGTCACCGAGCTGCAAGAACTCTTCCTCACGCGCGTCGGGCTCGACATCGGCAAGGTGT
GGGTCGCGGACGACGGCGCCGCCGTGGCGGTCTGGACCACGCCGGAGAGCGTCGAAGCGGGGGCGGTGTT
CGCCGAGATCGGCCCGCGCATGGCCGAGTTGAGCGGTTCCCGGCTGGCCGCGCAGCAACAGATGGAAGGC
CTCCTGGCGCCGCACCGGCCCAAGGAGCCCGCGTGGTTCCTGGCCACCGTCGGAGTCTCGCCCGACCACC
AGGGCAAGGGTCTGGGCAGCGCCGTCGTGCTCCCCGGAGTGGAGGCGGCCGAGCGCGCCGGGGTGCCCGC
CTTCCTGGAGACCTCCGCGCCCCGCAACCTCCCCTTCTACGAGCGGCTCGGCTTCACCGTCACCGCCGAC
GTCGAGGTGCCCGAAGGACCGCGCACCTGGTGCATGACCCGCAAGCCCGGTGCCTGAACGCGTTAAGTCG
ACAATCAACCTCTGGATTACAAAATTTGTGAAAGATTGACTGGTATTCTTAACTATGTTGCTCCTTTTAC
GCTATGTGGATACGCTGCTTTAATGCCTTTGTATCATGCTATTGCTTCCCGTATGGCTTTCATTTTCTCC
TCCTTGTATAAATCCTGGTTGCTGTCTCTTTATGAGGAGTTGTGGCCCGTTGTCAGGCAACGTGGCGTGG
TGTGCACTGTGTTTGCTGACGCAACCCCCACTGGTTGGGGCATTGCCACCACCTGTCAGCTCCTTTCCGG
GACTTTCGCTTTCCCCCTCCCTATTGCCACGGCGGAACTCATCGCCGCCTGCCTTGCCCGCTGCTGGACA
GGGGCTCGGCTGTTGGGCACTGACAATTCCGTGGTGTTGTCGGGGAAATCATCGTCCTTTCCTTGGCTGC
TCGCCTGTGTTGCCACCTGGATTCTGCGCGGGACGTCCTTCTGCTACGTCCCTTCGGCCCTCAATCCAGC
GGACCTTCCTTCCCGCGGCCTGCTGCCGGCTCTGCGGCCTCTTCCGCGTCTTCGCCTTCGCCCTCAGACG
AGTCGGATCTCCCTTTGGGCCGCCTCCCCGCGTCGACTTTAAGACCAATGACTTACAAGGCAGCTGTAGA
TCTTAGCCACTTTTTAAAAGAAAAGGGGGGACTGGAAGGGCTAATTCACTCCCAACGAAGACAAGATCTG
CTTTTTGCTTGTACTGGGTCTCTCTGGTTAGACCAGATCTGAGCCTGGGAGCTCTCTGGCTAACTAGGGA
ACCCACTGCTTAAGCCTCAATAAAGCTTGCCTTGAGTGCTTCAAGTAGTGTGTGCCCGTCTGTTGTGTGA
CTCTGGTAACTAGAGATCCCTCAGACCCTTTTAGTCAGTGTGGAAAATCTCTAGCAGTACGTATAGTAGT
TCATGTCATCTTATTATTCAGTATTTATAACTTGCAAAGAAATGAATATCAGAGAGTGAGAGGAACTTGT
TTATTGCAGCTTATAATGGTTACAAATAAAGCAATAGCATCACAAATTTCACAAATAAAGCATTTTTTTC
ACTGCATTCTAGTTGTGGTTTGTCCAAACTCATCAATGTATCTTATCATGTCTGGCTCTAGCTATCCCGC
CCCTAACTCCGCCCATCCCGCCCCTAACTCCGCCCAGTTCCGCCCATTCTCCGCCCCATGGCTGACTAAT
TTTTTTTATTTATGCAGAGGCCGAGGCCGCCTCGGCCTCTGAGCTATTCCAGAAGTAGTGAGGAGGCTTT
TTTGGAGGCCTAGGGACGTACCCAATTCGCCCTATAGTGAGTCGTATTACGCGCGCTCACTGGCCGTCGT
TTTACAACGTCGTGACTGGGAAAACCCTGGCGTTACCCAACTTAATCGCCTTGCAGCACATCCCCCTTTC
GCCAGCTGGCGTAATAGCGAAGAGGCCCGCACCGATCGCCCTTCCCAACAGTTGCGCAGCCTGAATGGCG
AATGGG
[124 nt withheld, positions 3367-3490]
C
[91 nt withheld, positions 3492-3582]
A
[49 nt withheld, positions 3584-3632]
CCTTTGACGTTGGAGTCCACGTTCTTT
[37 nt withheld, positions 3660-3696]
ACCCTATCTCGGTCTATTCTTTTGATTTATAAGGGATTTTGCCGATTTCGGCCTATTGGTTAAAAAATGA
GCTGATTTAACAAAAATTTAACGCGAATTTTAACAAAATATTAACGCTTACAATTTAGGTGGCACTTTTC
GGGGAAATGTGCGCGGAACCCCTATTTGTTTATTTTTCTAAATACATTCAAATATGTATCCGCTCATGAG
ACAATAACCCTGATAAATGCTTCAATAATATTGAAAAAGGAAGAGTATGAGTATTCAACATTTCCGTGTC
GCCCTTATTCCCTTTTTTGCGGCATTTTGCCTTCCTGTTTTTGCTCACCCAGAAACGCTGGTGAAAGTAA
AAGATGCTGAAGATCAGTTGGGTGCACGAGTGGGTTACATCGAACTGGATCTCAACAGCGGTAAGATCCT
TGAGAGTTTTCGCCCCGAAGAACGTTTTCCAATGATGAGCACTTTTAAAGTTCTGCTATGTGGCGCGGTA
TTATCCCGTATTGACGCCGGGCAAGAGCAACTCGGTCGCCGCATACACTATTCTCAGAATGACTTGGTTG
AGTACTCACCAGTCACAGAAAAGCATCTTACGGATGGCATGACAGTAAGAGAATTATGCAGTGCTGCCAT
AACCATGAGTGATAACACTGCGGCCAACTTACTTCTGACAACGATCGGAGGACCGAAGGAGCTAACCGCT
TTTTTGCACAACATGGGGGATCATGTAACTCGCCTTGATCGTTGGGAACCGGAGCTGAATGAAGCCATAC
CAAACGACGAGCGTGACACCACGATGCCTGTAGCAATGGCAACAACGTTGCGCAAACTATTAACTGGCGA
ACTACTTACTCTAGCTTCCCGGCAACAATTAATAGACTGGATGGAGGCGGATAAAGTTGCAGGACCACTT
CTGCGCTCGGCCCTTCCGGCTGGCTGGTTTATTGCTGATAAATCTGGAGCCGGTGAGCGTGGGTCTCGCG
GTATCATTGCAGCACTGGGGCCAGATGGTAAGCCCTCCCGTATCGTAGTTATCTACACGACGGGGAGTCA
GGCAACTATGGATGAACGAAATAGACAGATCGCTGAGATAGGTGCCTCACTGATTAAGCATTGGTAACTG
TCAGACCAAGTTTACTCATATATACTTTAGATTGATTTAAAACTTCATTTTTAATTTAAAAGGATCTAGG
TGAAGATCCTTTTTGATAATCTCATGACCAAAATCCCTTAACGTGAGTTTTCGTTCCACTGAGCGTCAGA
CCCCGTAGAAAAGATCAAAGGATCTTCTTGAGATCCTTTTTTTCTGCGCGTAATCTGCTGCTTGCAAACA
AAAAAACCACCGCTACCAGCGGTGGTTTGTTTGCCGGATCAAGAGCTACCAACTCTTTTTCCGAAGGTAA
CTGGCTTCAGCAGAGCGCAGATACCAAATACTGTTCTTCTAGTGTAGCCGTAGTTAGGCCACCACTTCAA
GAACTCTGTAGCACCGCCTACATACCTCGCTCTGCTAATCCTGTTACCAGTGGCTGCTGCCAGTGGCGAT
AAGTCGTGTCTTACCGGGTTGGACTCAAGACGATAGTTACCGGATAAGGCGCAGCGGTCGGGCTGAACGG
GGGGTTCGTGCACACAGCCCAGCTTGGAGCGAACGACCTACACCGAACTGAGATACCTACAGCGTGAGCT
ATGAGAAAGCGCCACGCTTCCCGAAGGGAGAAAGGCGGACAGGTATCCGGTAAGCGGCAGGGTCGGAACA
GGAGAGCGCACGAGGGAGCTTCCAGGGGGAAACGCCTGGTATCTTTATAGTCCTGTCGGGTTTCGCCACC
TCTGACTTGAGCGTCGATTTTTGTGATGCTCGTCAGGGGGGCGGAGCCTATGGAAAAACGCCAGCAACGC
GGCCTTTTTACGGTTCCTGGCCTTTTGCTGGCCTTTTGCTCACATGTTCTTTCCTGCGTTATCCCCTGAT
TCTGTGGATAACCGTATTACCGCCTTTGAGTGAGCTGATACCGCTCGCCGCAGCCGAACGACCGAGCGCA
GCGAGTCAGTGAGCGAGGAAGCGGAAGAGCGCCCAATACGCAAACCGCCTCTCCCCGCGCGTTGGCCGAT
TCATTAATGCAGCTGGCACGACAGGTTTCCCGACTGGAAAGCGGGCAGTGAGCGCAACGCAATTAATGTG
AGTTAGCTCACTCATTAGGCACCCCAGGCTTTACACTTTATGCTTCCGGCTCGTATGTTGTGTGGAATTG
TGAGCGGATAACAATTTCACACAGGAAACAGCTATGACCATGATTACGCCAAGCGCGCAATTAACCCTCA
CTAAAGGGAACAAAAGCTGGAGCTGCAAGCTTAATGTAGTCTTATGCAATACTCTTGTAGTCTTGCAACA
TGGTAACGATGAGTTAGCAACATGCCTTACAAGGAGAGAAAAAGCACCGTGCATGCCGATTGGTGGAAGT
AAGGTGGTACGATCGTGCCTTATTAGGAAGGCAACAGACGGGTCTGACATGGATTGGACGAACCACTGAA
TTGCCGCATTGCAGAGATATTGTATTTAAGTGCCTAGCTCGATACATAAACGGGTCTCTCTGGTTAGACC
AGATCTGAGCCTGGGAGCTCTCTGGCTAACTAGGGAACCCACTGCTTAAGCCTCAATAAAGCTTGCCTTG
AGTGCTTCAAGTAGTGTGTGCCCGTCTGTTGTGTGACTCTGGTAACTAGAGATCCCTCAGACCCTTTTAG
TCAGTGTGGAAAATCTCTAGCAGTGGCGCCCGAACAGGGACTTGAAAGCGAAAGGGAAACCAGAGGAGCT
CTCTCGACGCAGGACTCGGCTTGCTGAAGCGCGCACGGCAAGAGGCGAGGGGCGGCGACTGGTGAGTACG
CCAAAAATTTTGACTAGCGGAGGCTAGAAGGAGAGAGATGGGTGCGAGAGCGTCAGTATTAAGCGGGGGA
GAATTAGATCGCGATGGGAAAAAATTCGGTTAAGGCCAGGGGGAAAGAAAAAATATAAATTAAAACATAT
AGTATGGGCAAGCAGGGAGCTAGAACGATTCGCAGTTAATCCTGGCCTGTTAGAAACATCAGAAGGCTGT
AGACAAATACTGGGACAGCTACAACCATCCCTTCAGACAGGATCAGAAGAACTTAGATCATTATATAATA
CAGTAGCAACCCTCTATTGTGTGCATCAAAGGATAGAGATAAAAGACACCAAGGAAGCTTTAGACAAGAT
AGAGGAAGAGCAAAACAAAAGTAAGACCACCGCACAGCAAGCGGCCGCTGATCTTCAGACCTGGAGGAGG
AGATATGAGGGACAATTGGAGAAGTGAATTATATAAATATAAAGTAGTAAAAATTGAACCATTAGGAGTA
GCACCCACCAAGGCAAAGAGAAGAGTGGTGCAGAGAGAAAAAAGAGCAGTGGGAATAGGAGCTTTGTTCC
TTGGGTTCTTGGGAGCAGCAGGAAGCACTATGGGCGCAGCGTCAATGACGCTGACGGTACAGGCCAGACA
ATTATTGTCTGGTATAGTGCAGCAGCAGAACAATTTGCTGAGGGCTATTGAGGCGCAACAGCATCTGTTG
CAACTCACAGTCTGGGGCATCAAGCAGCTCCAGGCAAGAATCCTGGCTGTGGAAAGATACCTAAAGGATC
AACAGCTCCTGGGGATTTGGGGTTGCTCTGGAAAACTCATTTGCACCACTGCTGTGCCTTGGAATGCTAG
TTGGAGTAATAAATCTCTGGAACAGATTTGGAATCACACGACCTGGATGGAGTGGGACAGAGAAATTAAC
AATTACACAAGCTTAATACACTCCTTAATTGAAGAATCGCAAAACCAGCAAGAAAAGAATGAACAAGAAT
TATTGGAATTAGATAAATGGGCAAGTTTGTGGAATTGGTTTAACATAACAAATTGGCTGTGGTATATAAA
ATTATTCATAATGATAGTAGGAGGCTTGGTAGGTTTAAGAATAGTTTTTGCTGTACTTTCTATAGTGAAT
AGAGTTAGGCAGGGATATTCACCATTATCGTTTCAGACCCACCTCCCAACCCCGAGGGGACCCAGAGAGG
GCCTATTTCCCATGATTCCTTCATATTTGCATATACGATACAAGGCTGTTAGAGAGATAATTAGAATTAA
TTTGACTGTAAACACAAAGATATTAGTACAAAATACGTGACGTAGAAAGTAATAATTTCTTGGGTAGTTT
GCAGTTTTAAAATTATGTTTTAAAATGGACTATCATATGCTTACCGTAACTTGAAAGTATTTCGATTTCT
TGGCTTTATATATCTTGTGGAAAGGACGAAACACCGATGACAATGGAGAATTGAGGGTTTTAGAGCTAGA
AATAGCAAGTTAAAATAAGGCTAGTCCGTTATCAACTTGAAAAAGTGGCACCGAGTCGGTGCTTTTTTAA
GCTTGGCGTAACTAGATCTTGAGACAAATGGCAGTATTCATCCACAATTTTAAAAGAAAAGGGGGGATTG
GGGGGTACAGTGCAGGGGAAAGAATAGTAGACATAATAGCAACAGACATACAAACTAAAGAATTACAAAA
ACAAATTACAAAAATTCAAAATTTTCGGGTTTATTACAGGGACAGCAGAGATCCACTTTGGCGCCGGCTC
GAGGGGG
Features (pLannotate 1.2.2; 29 found; start..end, strand, type, name):
     14..80      +  CDS            small t antigen (fragment): SV40 (simian virus 40) small t antigen
    106..317     +  promoter       EF-1α core promoter: core promoter for human elongation factor EF-1α
    318..1256    +  intron         EF-1α intron A: intron upstream of the start codon of human EF-1α
   1278..1877    +  CDS            PuroR (fragment): puromycin N-acetyltransferase; pac from Streptomyces; confers resistance to puromycin
   1893..2481    +  misc_feature   WPRE: woodchuck hepatitis virus posttranscriptional regulatory element
   2532..2551    +  misc_feature   cPPT/CTS (fragment): central polypurine tract and central termination sequence of HIV-1
   2553..2786    +  LTR            3' LTR (ΔU3): self-inactivating 3' long terminal repeat (LTR) from HIV-1
   2864..2985    +  polyA_signal   SV40 poly(A) signal: SV40 polyadenylation signal
   3025..3160    +  rep_origin     SV40 ori: SV40 origin of replication
   3181..3199    -  promoter       T7 promoter: promoter for bacteriophage T7 RNA polymerase
   3207..3362    +  CDS            lacZα (fragment): LacZα fragment of β-galactosidase; lacZ fragment
   3367..3795    +  rep_origin     f1 ori (sequence partly withheld): f1 bacteriophage origin of replication; arrow indicates direction of (+) strand synthesis
   3848..3952    +  promoter       AmpR promoter: bla
   3953..4813    +  CDS            AmpR: β-lactamase; bla; confers resistance to ampicillin, carbenicillin, and related antibiotics
   4984..5572    +  rep_origin     ori: high-copy-number ColE1/pMB1/pBR322/pUC origin of replication
   5755..5847    +  CDS            lacI (fragment): lac repressor; lacI; The lac repressor binds to the lac operator to inhibit transcription in E. coli. This inhibition can be relieved by adding lactose or isopropyl-β-D-thiogalactopyranoside (IPTG).
   5860..5881    +  protein_bind   CAP binding site: CAP binding activates transcription in the presence of cAMP. E. coli catabolite activator protein
   5896..5926    +  promoter       lac promoter: promoter for the E. coli lac operon
   5934..5950    +  protein_bind   lac operator: The lac repressor binds to the lac operator to inhibit transcription in E. coli. This inhibition can be relieved by adding lactose or isopropyl-β-D-thiogalactopyranoside (IPTG). lac repressor encoded by lacI
   5995..6013    +  promoter       T3 promoter: promoter for bacteriophage T3 RNA polymerase
   6041..6267    +  promoter       RSV promoter: Rous sarcoma virus enhancer/promoter
   6268..6448    +  LTR            5' LTR (truncated): truncated 5' long terminal repeat (LTR) from HIV-1
   6495..6620    +  misc_feature   HIV-1 Ψ: packaging signal of human immunodeficiency virus type 1
   6604..6967    +  CDS            HIV-1 gag (fragment): gag protein from human immunodeficiency virus 1; gag
   7113..7346    +  misc_feature   RRE: The Rev response element (RRE) of HIV-1 allows for Rev-dependent mRNA export from the nucleus to the cytoplasm.
   7723..7749    +  CDS            Rev (fragment): human immunodeficiency virus 1 (HIV-1) Rev protein; rev; enhances nuclear export of unspliced and incompletely spliced viral mRNAs
   7753..7993    +  promoter       U6 promoter: RNA polymerase III promoter for human U6 snRNA
   8023..8098    +  misc_RNA       gRNA scaffold: guide RNA scaffold for the Streptococcus pyogenes CRISPR/Cas9 system
   8154..8271    +  misc_feature   cPPT/CTS: central polypurine tract and central termination sequence of HIV-1
