[The description below was written by a language model from this plasmid's Addgene catalogue record and pLannotate feature annotations shown in this document.]
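Description:
MLKL gRNA (BRDN0001148608) is a third-generation lentiviral guide RNA plasmid built on the lentiGuide-Puro backbone and designed to direct Streptococcus pyogenes Cas9 to the human MLKL gene. It is propagated in E. coli as a high-copy plasmid through a ColE1/pUC-type origin with β-lactamase (ampicillin) selection. The bacterial backbone also carries an f1 origin, an SV40 origin and poly(A) signal, and remnants of a lac/T7/T3 cloning region.

The lentiviral transfer cassette begins with an RSV promoter fused to a truncated HIV-1 5' LTR, which makes genomic RNA production Tat-independent. This is followed by the Ψ packaging signal with a partial gag sequence and the Rev response element for Rev-dependent nuclear export. It ends in a ΔU3 self-inactivating 3' LTR. Within this unit, a human U6 RNA polymerase III promoter drives the MLKL-specific spacer joined to the SpCas9 gRNA scaffold. A cPPT/CTS element, which aids nuclear import of the reverse-transcribed genome, lies just downstream. A separate EF-1α core promoter with its intron A expresses puromycin N-acetyltransferase so that transduced mammalian cells can be selected. A WPRE downstream enhances transcript stability and expression.

The plasmid does not encode Cas9, so it must be used with a separate Cas9 vector or in cells that already express the nuclease, typically to knock out MLKL. It belongs to a human kinome gRNA collection produced alongside work on optimised sgRNA design. The depositors note that the guide was designed against a GenBank reference sequence that has since been withdrawn.
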