Addgene plasmid #77539: MLKL gRNA (BRDN0001148608)
Purpose: 3rd generation lentiviral gRNA plasmid targeting human MLKL
Depositing lab: John Doench & David Root. Depositing organization: Broad Institute. Publication: Optimized sgRNA design to maximize activity and minimize off-target effects of CRISPR-Cas9. Doench JG, Fusi N, Sullender M, Hegde M, Vaimberg EW, Donovan KF, Smith I, Tothova Z, Wilen C, Orchard R, Virgin HW, Listgarten J, Root DE. Nat Biotechnol. 2016 Jan 18. doi: 10.1038/nbt.3437. PubMed 26780180.
Backbone
  Vector backbone: lentiGuide-Puro
  Backbone manufacturer: Zhang Lab (Addgene plasmid # 52963)
  Vector type: Mammalian Expression, Lentiviral, CRISPR
  Selectable markers: Puromycin
Growth in bacteria
  Bacterial resistance: Ampicillin, 100 μg/mL
  Growth temperature: 37°C
  Growth strain: DH5alpha
  Copy number: High Copy
Gene/Insert
  Gene/Insert name: MLKL (alt name: MLKL)
  gRNA/shRNA sequence: ATGACAATGGAGAATTGAGG
  Species: H. sapiens (human)
  Entrez Gene: MLKL (a.k.a. hMLKL)
  Promoter: hU6
  Cloning method: Unknown
  Sequencing primers: 5′ U6-F; 3′ pS2-R
Terms and licenses: Academic/Nonprofit Terms; Industry Terms: Not Available to Industry
Depositor comments: The gRNA was designed to target a Genbank reference sequence which has since been removed from the database. Note that this plasmid does NOT contain Cas9. It should be used in conjunction with lentiCas9-Blast (Addgene #52962) or otherwise with cell lines already expressing Cas9. Browse the full kinome gRNA library at http://www.addgene.org/pooled-library/broadgpp-human-kinome/ or visit http://www.broadinstitute.org/rnai/public/ for detailed protocols and information.
How to cite: MLKL gRNA (BRDN0001148608) was a gift from John Doench & David Root (Addgene plasmid # 77539 ; http://n2t.net/addgene:77539 ; RRID:Addgene_77539)
