>Addgene plasmid #77539 | MLKL gRNA (BRDN0001148608) | depositor partial sequence | sequence record 144999 | Target Sequence
ATGACAATGGAGAATTGAGG
