>Addgene plasmid #77539 | MLKL gRNA (BRDN0001148608) | addgene partial sequence | sequence record 187955 | hU6-F
AGAAAGTAATAATTTCTTGGGTAGTTTGCAGTTTTAAAATTATGTTTTAAAATGGACTATCATATGCTTA
CCGTAACTTGAAAGTATTTCGATTTCTTGGCTTTATATATCTTGTGGAAAGGACGAAACACCGATGACAA
TGGAGAATTGAGGGTTTTAGAGCTAGAAATAGCAAGTTAAAATAAGGCTAGTCCGTTATCAACTTGAAAA
AGTGGCACCGAGTCGGTGCTTTTTTAAGCTTGGCGTAACTAGATCTTGAGACAAATGGCAGTATTCATCC
ACAATTTTAAAAGAAAAGGGGGGATTGGGGGGTACAGTGCAGGGGAAAGAATAGTAGACATAATAGCAAC
AGACATACAAACTAAAGAATTACAAAAACAAATTACAAAAATTCAAAATTTTCGGGTTTATTACAGGGAC
AGCAGAGATCCACTTTGGCGCCGGCTCGAGGGGGCCCGGGTGCAAAGATGGATAAAGTTTTAAACAGAGA
GGAATCTTTGCAGCTAATGGACCTTCTAGGTCTTGAAAGGAGTGGGAATTGGCTCCGGTGCCCGTCAGTG
GGCAGAGCGC
